>Addgene plasmid #60802 | pIS1 LPIN1 | depositor full sequence | sequence record 112564 | pIS1 LPIN1 sequence 4581 bps
TAACTGGTCCGCAGTGGTGGGCCAGATGTAAACAAATGAATGTTCTTGATTCATTTATTAATTATTATGA
TTCAGAAAAACATGCAGAAAATGCTGTTATTTTTTTACATGGTAACGCGGCCTCTTCTTATTTATGGCGA
CATGTTGTGCCACATATTGAGCCAGTAGCGCGGTGTATTATACCAGACCTTATTGGTATGGGCAAATCAG
GCAAATCTGGTAATGGTTCTTATAGGTTACTTGATCATTACAAATATCTTACTGCATGGTTTGAACTTCT
TAATTTACCAAAGAAGATCATTTTTGTCGGCCATGATTGGGGTGCTTGTTTGGCATTTCATTATAGCTAT
GAGCATCAAGATAAGATCAAAGCAATAGTTCACGCTGAAAGTGTAGTAGATGTGATTGAATCATGGGATG
AATGGCCTGATATTGAAGAAGATATTGCGTTGATCAAATCTGAAGAAGGAGAAAAAATGGTTTTGGAGAA
TAACTTCTTCGTGGAAACCATGTTGCCATCAAAAATCATGAGAAAGTTAGAACCAGAAGAATTTGCAGCA
TATCTTGAACCATTCAAAGAGAAAGGTGAAGTTCGTCGTCCAACATTATCATGGCCTCGTGAAATCCCGT
TAGTAAAAGGTGGTAAACCTGACGTTGTACAAATTGTTAGGAATTATAATGCTTATCTACGTGCAAGTGA
TGATTTACCAAAAATGTTTATTGAATCGGACCCAGGATTCTTTTCCAATGCTATTGTTGAAGGTGCCAAG
AAGTTTCCTAATACTGAATTTGTCAAAGTAAAAGGTCTTCATTTTTCGCAAGAAGATGCACCTGATGAAA
TGGGAAAATATATCAAATCGTTCGTTGAGCGAGTTCTCAAAAATGAACAATAATTCTAGGAGCTCTATAC
CGGTCTCGATATCACTACTAGTGTTCTAGAGACTGACCTTCTTTTGGAATTTCTGAGTCATTTATTTTCC
TTAGCTTTTTCCACTCAAATTAAGGGCAAGCGAAAAAGTAATAATTTGGCATTCTTTAAGCCTACAGAAT
GTGATTCTTTCACTTGTTTATTACACTGGCTCGTGGACAGAACAATTTGAAAAGTGAAAGAATTATTTTG
GTAAAAGATTTTGCTTTACTTTTCGAAGCATTATTTTTTTAAAGAGTGTTTTACTCCAACGATTGAAACA
TTTTCCTATTTAAATTTCATTGTTAGAATCACAGGAGGCAAAAAATGGAACGGTTGAATGAAATTTTACT
CTTTCTGTGAAAGAAAATCCACAGAGTTGTTGCCTCCGTTGTAGTTGGTGGGCCCCGTTAGCATTGGATG
CCTTTGCCAAATGGTTCATGTGGACACACAAAGGCAAACAGATCTGCCATCGATCGCAGATTTCTGTAGA
AACACGGATGTGCATGTGCAGATTCCCTTTTGCAGGGCGGCCGCTTCGAGCAGACATGATAAGATACATT
GATGAGTTTGGACAAACCACAACTAGAATGCAGTGAAAAAAATGCTTTATTTGTGAAATTTGTGATGCTA
TTGCTTTATTTGTAACCATTATAAGCTGCAATAAACAAGTTAACAACAACAATTGCATTCATTTTATGTT
TCAGGTTCAGGGGGAGGTGTGGGAGGTTTTTTAAAGCAAGTAAAACCTCTACAAATGTGGTAAAATCGAT
AAGGATCCAGGTGGCACTTTTCGGGGAAATGTGCGCGGAACCCCTATTTGTTTATTTTTCTAAATACATT
CAAATATGTATCCGCTCATGAGACAATAACCCTGATAAATGCTTCAATAATATTGAAAAAGGAAGAGTAT
GAGTATTCAACATTTCCGTGTCGCCCTTATTCCCTTTTTTGCGGCATTTTGCCTTCCTGTTTTTGCTCAC
CCAGAAACGCTGGTGAAAGTAAAAGATGCTGAAGATCAGTTGGGTGCACGAGTGGGTTACATCGAACTGG
ATCTCAACAGCGGTAAGATCCTTGAGAGTTTTCGCCCCGAAGAACGTTTTCCAATGATGAGCACTTTTAA
AGTTCTGCTATGTGGCGCGGTATTATCCCGTATTGACGCCGGGCAAGAGCAACTCGGTCGCCGCATACAC
TATTCTCAGAATGACTTGGTTGAGTACTCACCAGTCACAGAAAAGCATCTTACGGATGGCATGACAGTAA
GAGAATTATGCAGTGCTGCCATAACCATGAGTGATAACACTGCGGCCAACTTACTTCTGACAACGATCGG
AGGACCGAAGGAGCTAACCGCTTTTTTGCACAACATGGGGGATCATGTAACTCGCCTTGATCGTTGGGAA
CCGGAGCTGAATGAAGCCATACCAAACGACGAGCGTGACACCACGATGCCTGTAGCAATGGCAACAACGT
TGCGCAAACTATTAACTGGCGAACTACTTACTCTAGCTTCCCGGCAACAATTAATAGACTGGATGGAGGC
GGATAAAGTTGCAGGACCACTTCTGCGCTCGGCCCTTCCGGCTGGCTGGTTTATTGCTGATAAATCTGGA
GCCGGTGAGCGTGGGTCTCGCGGTATCATTGCAGCACTGGGGCCAGATGGTAAGCCCTCCCGTATCGTAG
TTATCTACACGACGGGGAGTCAGGCAACTATGGATGAACGAAATAGACAGATCGCTGAGATAGGTGCCTC
ACTGATTAAGCATTGGTAACTGTCAGACCAAGTTTACTCATATATACTTTAGATTGATTTAAAACTTCAT
TTTTAATTTAAAAGGATCTAGGTGAAGATCCTTTTTGATAATCTCATGACCAAAATCCCTTAACGTGAGT
TTTCGTTCCACTGAGCGTCAGACCCCGTAGAAAAGATCAAAGGATCTTCTTGAGATCCTTTTTTTCTGCG
CGTAATCTGCTGCTTGCAAACAAAAAAACCACCGCTACCAGCGGTGGTTTGTTTGCCGGATCAAGAGCTA
CCAACTCTTTTTCCGAAGGTAACTGGCTTCAGCAGAGCGCAGATACCAAATACTGTTCTTCTAGTGTAGC
CGTAGTTAGGCCACCACTTCAAGAACTCTGTAGCACCGCCTACATACCTCGCTCTGCTAATCCTGTTACC
AGTGGCTGCTGCCAGTGGCGATAAGTCGTGTCTTACCGGGTTGGACTCAAGACGATAGTTACCGGATAAG
GCGCAGCGGTCGGGCTGAACGGGGGGTTCGTGCACACAGCCCAGCTTGGAGCGAACGACCTACACCGAAC
TGAGATACCTACAGCGTGAGCTATGAGAAAGCGCCACGCTTCCCGAAGGGAGAAAGGCGGACAGGTATCC
GGTAAGCGGCAGGGTCGGAACAGGAGAGCGCACGAGGGAGCTTCCAGGGGGAAACGCCTGGTATCTTTAT
AGTCCTGTCGGGTTTCGCCACCTCTGACTTGAGCGTCGATTTTTGTGATGCTCGTCAGGGGGGCGGAGCC
TATGGAAAAACGCCAGCAACGCGGCCTTTTTACGGTTCCTGGCCTTTTGCTGGCCTTTTGCTCACATGGC
TCGACAGATCTAAATGAGTCTTCGGACCTCGCGGGGGCCGCTTAAGCGGTGGTTAGGGTTTGTCTGACGC
GGGGGGAGGGGGAAGGAACGAAACACTCTCATTCGGAGGCGGCTCGGGGTTTGGTCTTGGTGGCCACGGG
CACGCAGAAGAGCGCCGCGATCCTCTTAAGCACCCCCCCGCCCTCCGTGGAGGCGGGGGTTTGGTCGGCG
GGTGGTAACTGGCGGGCCGCTGACTCGGGCGGGTCGCGCGCCCCAGAGTGTGACCTTTTCGGTCTGCTCG
CAGACCCCCGGGCGGCGCCGCCGCGGCGGCGACGGGCTCGCTGGGTCCTAGGCTCCATGGGGACCGTATA
CGTGGACAGGCTCTGGAGCATCCGCACGACTGCGGTGATATTACCGGAGACCTTCTGCGGGACGAGCCGG
GTCACGCGGCTGACGCGGAGCGTCCGTTGGGCGACAAACACCAGGACGGGGCACAGGTACACTATCTTGT
CACCCGGAGGCGCGAGGGACTGCAGGAGCTTCAGGGAGTGGCGCAGCTGCTTCATCCCCGTGGCCCGTTG
CTCGCGTTTGCTGGCGGTGTCCCCGGAAGAAATATATTTGCATGTCTTTAGTTCTATGATGACACAAACC
CCGCCCAGCGTCTTGTCATTGGCGAATTCGAACACGCAGATGCAGTCGGGGCGGCGCGGTCCCAGGTCCA
CTTCGCATATTAAGGTGACGCGTGTGGCCTCGAACACCGAGCGACCCTGCAGCGACCCGCTTAAAAGCTT
GATTCTTCTGACACAACAGTCTCGAACTTAAGCTGCAGAAGTTGGTCGTGAGGCACTGGGCAGGTAAGTA
TCAAGGTTACAAGACAGGTTTAAGGAGACCAATAGAAACTGGGCTTGTCGAGACAGAGAAGACTCTTGCG
TTTCTGATAGGCACCTATTGGTCTTACTGACATCCACTTTGCCTTTCTCTCCACAGGTGTCCACTCCCAG
TTCAATTACAGCTCTTAAGGCTAGAGTACTTAATACGACTCACTATAGGCTAGCCACCATGACTTCGAAA
GTTTATGATCCAGAACAAAGGAAACGGATGA
Features (pLannotate 1.2.2; 9 found; start..end, strand, type, name):
   1460..1581    -  polyA_signal   SV40 poly(A) signal: SV40 polyadenylation signal
   1604..1672    -  CDS            large T antigen (fragment): large T antigen from SV40 (simian virus 40)
   1714..1818    +  promoter       AmpR promoter: bla
   1819..2679    +  CDS            AmpR: β-lactamase; bla; confers resistance to ampicillin, carbenicillin, and related antibiotics
   2850..3438    +  rep_origin     ori: high-copy-number ColE1/pMB1/pBR322/pUC origin of replication
   3513..4264    +  promoter       HSV TK promoter: herpes simplex virus thymidine kinase promoter
   4334..4466    +  intron         chimeric intron: chimera between introns from human β-globin and immunoglobulin heavy chain genes
   4511..4529    +  promoter       T7 promoter: promoter for bacteriophage T7 RNA polymerase
   4539..893     +  CDS            Rluc (across the origin): luciferase from the anthozoan coelenterate Renilla reniformis (sea pansy)
