[The description below was written by a language model from this plasmid's Addgene catalogue record and pLannotate feature annotations shown in this document.]
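Description:
pIS1 LPIN1 is a mammalian-expression luciferase reporter built on the pIS1 backbone, designed to measure microRNA-mediated repression acting through a 3' untranslated region. It is propagated in E. coli as a high-copy plasmid through a ColE1/pUC-type origin and is selected with ampicillin via the β-lactamase gene under its own bla promoter. No mammalian selection marker is annotated, which fits use in transient transfection.

The reporter unit is driven by the herpes simplex virus thymidine kinase promoter, a relatively modest constitutive promoter. It is followed by a chimeric β-globin/immunoglobulin intron that promotes efficient processing and expression of the transcript, and by a T7 promoter that could allow in vitro transcription. These elements sit upstream of the Renilla luciferase coding sequence, which spans the numbering origin of the circular record. Downstream of luciferase, between retained XbaI and NotI sites, lies the insert: a human LPIN1 3' UTR fragment carrying wild-type miR-155 binding sites. The feature table does not annotate this fragment, but it presumably lies in the unannotated stretch between the end of the Rluc gene and the SV40 polyadenylation signal. That signal, and an adjacent small fragment of SV40 large T antigen sequence, are annotated on the minus strand, a common way this SV40 region is called by automated annotation.

Because the LPIN1 UTR becomes part of the luciferase mRNA, miR-155 binding lowers Renilla output. According to the record, the plasmid is used to measure miR-155-mediated differential repression, in the context of a study of how cellular context affects microRNA targeting. The "wild-type" label suggests comparison with a site-mutated counterpart, though the record does not describe one.
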