Addgene plasmid #60802: pIS1 LPIN1
Purpose: Luciferase reporter to measure miR-155 mediated differential repression. Contains LPIN1 3' UTR and wild-type miR-155 sites
Depositing lab: David Bartel. Depositing organization: Whitehead Institute for Biomedical Research. Publication: Global analyses of the effect of different cellular contexts on microRNA targeting. Nam JW, Rissland OS, Koppstein D, Abreu-Goodger C, Jan CH, Agarwal V, Yildirim MA, Rodriguez A, Bartel DP. Mol Cell. 2014 Mar 20;53(6):1031-43. doi: 10.1016/j.molcel.2014.02.013. Epub 2014 Mar 13. PubMed 24631284.
Backbone
  Vector backbone: pIS1
  Backbone manufacturer: Bartel lab (Addgene plasmid # 12179)
  Backbone size w/o insert (bp): 4085
  Vector type: Mammalian Expression, Luciferase
Growth in bacteria
  Bacterial resistance: Ampicillin, 100 μg/mL
  Growth temperature: 37°C
  Growth strain: DH5alpha
  Copy number: High Copy
Gene/Insert
  Gene/Insert name: LPIN1 3'UTR and wild-type miR-155 binding site
  Species: H. sapiens (human)
  Entrez Gene: LPIN1 (a.k.a. PAP1)
  Promoter: thymidine kinase (HSV-TK promoter)
  Cloning method: Restriction Enzyme; 5′ cloning site XbaI (not destroyed); 3′ cloning site NotI (not destroyed)
  Sequencing primers: 5′ chim-int-F (5'-TCTTACTGACATCCACTTTGCC-3') to confirm luciferase; 3′ EBV-rev
Terms and licenses: Academic/Nonprofit Terms; Industry Terms: Not Available to Industry
How to cite: pIS1 LPIN1 was a gift from David Bartel (Addgene plasmid # 60802 ; http://n2t.net/addgene:60802 ; RRID:Addgene_60802)
