>Addgene plasmid #60802 | pIS1 LPIN1 | addgene partial sequence | sequence record 98366 | Rluc-F 5'-ccaggattcttttccaatgc-3'
AAGTAAAAGGTCTTCATTTTTCGCAAGAAGATGCACCTGATGAAATGGGAAAATATATCAAATCGTTCGT
TGAGCGAGTTCTCAAAAATGAACAATAATTCTAGGAGCTCTATACCGGTCTCGATATCACTACTAGTGTT
CTAGAGACTGACCTTCTTTTGGAATTTCTGAGTCATTTATTTTCCTTAGCTTTTTCCACTCAAATTAAGG
GCAAGCGAAAAAGTAATAATTTGGCATTCTTTAAGCCTACAGAATGTGATTCTTTCACTTGTTTATTACA
CTGGCTCGTGGACAGAACAATTTGAAAAGTGAAAGAATTATTTTGGTAAAAGATTTTGCTTTACTTTTCG
AAGCATTATTTTTTTAAAGAGTGTTTTACTCCAACGATTGAAACATTTTCCTATTTAAATTTCATTGTTA
GAATCACAGGAGGCAAAAAATGGAACGGTTGAATGAAATTTTACTCTTTCTGTGAAAGAAAATCCACAGA
GTTGTTGCCTCCGTTGTAGTTGGTGGGCCCCGTTAGCATTGGATGCCTTTGCCAAATGGTTCATGTGGAC
ACACAAAGGCAAACAGATCTGCCATCGATCGCAGATTTCTGTAGAAACACGGATGTGCATGTGCAGATTC
CCTTTTGCAGGGCGGCCGCTTCGAGCAGACATGATAAGATACATTGATGAGTTTGGACAAACCACAACTA
GAATGCAGTGAAAAAAATGCTTTATTTGTGAAATTTGTGATGCTATTGCTTTATTTGTAACCATTATAAG
CTGCAATAAACAAGTTAACAACAACAATTGCATTCATTTTATGTTTCAGGTTCAGG
